>Addgene plasmid #232431 | pCMV_miniENVLPE | addgene full sequence | sequence record 462753 | Addgene NGS Result
GTAGCAATGGCAACAACGTTGCGCAAACTATTAACTGGCGAACTACTTACTCTAGCTTCCCGGCAACAAT
TAATAGACTGGATGGAGGCGGATAAAGTTGCAGGACCACTTCTGCGCTCGGCCCTTCCGGCTGGCTGGTT
TATTGCTGATAAATCTGGAGCCGGTGAGCGTGGGTCTCGCGGTATCATTGCAGCACTGGGGCCAGATGGT
AAGCCCTCCCGTATCGTAGTTATCTACACGACGGGGAGTCAGGCAACTATGGATGAACGAAATAGACAGA
TCGCTGAGATAGGTGCCTCACTGATTAAGCATTGGTAACTGTCAGACCAAGTTTACTCATATATACTTTA
GATTGATTTAAAACTTCATTTTTAATTTAAAAGGATCTAGGTGAAGATCCTTTTTGATAATCTCATGACC
AAAATCCCTTAACGTGAGTTTTCGTTCCACTGAGCGTCAGACCCCGTAGAAAAGATCAAAGGATCTTCTT
GAGATCCTTTTTTTCTGCGCGTAATCTGCTGCTTGCAAACAAAAAAACCACCGCTACCAGCGGTGGTTTG
TTTGCCGGATCAAGAGCTACCAACTCTTTTTCCGAAGGTAACTGGCTTCAGCAGAGCGCAGATACCAAAT
ACTGTTCTTCTAGTGTAGCCGTAGTTAGGCCACCACTTCAAGAACTCTGTAGCACCGCCTACATACCTCG
CTCTGCTAATCCTGTTACCAGTGGCTGCTGCCAGTGGCGATAAGTCGTGTCTTACCGGGTTGGACTCAAG
ACGATAGTTACCGGATAAGGCGCAGCGGTCGGGCTGAACGGGGGGTTCGTGCACACAGCCCAGCTTGGAG
CGAACGACCTACACCGAACTGAGATACCTACAGCGTGAGCTATGAGAAAGCGCCACGCTTCCCGAAGGGA
GAAAGGCGGACAGGTATCCGGTAAGCGGCAGGGTCGGAACAGGAGAGCGCACGAGGGAGCTTCCAGGGGG
AAACGCCTGGTATCTTTATAGTCCTGTCGGGTTTCGCCACCTCTGACTTGAGCGTCGATTTTTGTGATGC
TCGTCAGGGGGGCGGAGCCTATGGAAAAACGCCAGCAACGCGGCCTTTTTACGGTTCCTGGCCTTTTGCT
GGCCTTTTGCTCACATGTTCTTTCCTGCGTTATCCCCTGATTCTGTGGATAACCGTATTACCGCCTTTGA
GTGAGCTGATACCGCTCGCCGCAGCCGAACGACCGAGCGCAGCGAGTCAGTGAGCGAGGAAGCGGAAGAG
CGCCCAATACGCAAACCGCCTCTCCCCGCGCGTTGGCCGATTCATTAATGCAGCTGGCACGACAGGTTTC
CCGACTGGAAAGCGGGCAGTGAGCGCAACGCAATTAATGTGAGTTAGCTCACTCATTAGGCACCCCAGGC
TTTACACTTTATGCTTCCGGCTCGTATGTTGTGTGGAATTGTGAGCGGATAACAATTTCACACAGGAAAC
AGCTATGACCATGAGGCGCGCCCCGCCATGTTGACATTGATTATTGACTAGTTATTAATAGTAATCAATT
ACGGGGTCATTAGTTCATAGCCCATATATGGAGTTCCGCGTTACATAACTTACGGTAAATGGCCCGCCTG
GCTGACCGCCCAACGACCCCCGCCCATTGACGTCAATAATGACGTATGTTCCCATAGTAACGCCAATAGG
GACTTTCCATTGACGTCAATGGGTGGAGTATTTACGGTAAACTGCCCACTTGGCAGTACATCAAGTGTAT
CATATGCCAAGTACGCCCCCTATTGACGTCAATGACGGTAAATGGCCCGCCTGGCATTATGCCCAGTACA
TGACCTTATGGGACTTTCCTACTTGGCAGTACATCTACGTATTAGTCATCGCTATTACCATGGTGATGCG
GTTTTGGCAGTACATCAATGGGCGTGGATAGCGGTTTGACTCACGGGGATTTCCAAGTCTCCACCCCATT
GACGTCAATGGGAGTTTGTTTTGGCACCAAAATCAACGGGACTTTCCAAAATGTCGTAACAACTCCGCCC
CATTGACGCAAATGGGCGGTAGGCGTGTACGGTGGGAGGTCTATATAAGCAGAGCTCGTTTAGTGAACCG
TCAGATCGCCTGGAGACGCCATCCACGCTGTTTTGACCTCCATAGAAGACACCGGGACCGATCCAGCCTC
CGGTCGACCGATCCTGAGAACTTCAGGGTGAGTTTGGGGACCCTTGATTGTTCTTTCTTTTTCGCTATTG
TAAAATTCATGTTATATGGAGGGGGCAAAGTTTTCAGGGTGTTGTTTAGAATGGGAAGATGTCCCTTGTA
TCACCATGGACCCTCATGATAATTTTGTTTCTTTCACTTTCTACTCTGTTGACAACCATTGTCTCCTCTT
ATTTTCTTTTCATTTTCTGTAACTTTTTCGTTAAACTTTAGCTTGCATTTGTAACGAATTTTTAAATTCA
CTTTTGTTTATTTGTCAGATTGTAAGTACTTTCTCTAATCACTTTTTTTTCAAGGCAATCAGGGTATATT
ATATTGTACTTCAGCACAGTTTTAGAGAACAATTGTTATAATTAAATGATAAGGTAGAATATTTCTGCAT
ATAAATTCTGGCTGGCGTGGAAATATTCTTATTGGTAGAAACAACTACACCCTGGTCATCATCCTGCCTT
TCTCTTTATGGTTACAATGATATACACTGTTTGAGATGAGGATAAAATACTCTGAGTCCAAACCGGGCCC
CTCTGCTAACCATGTTCATGCCTTCTTCTCTTTCCTACAGCTCCTGGGCAACGTGCTGGTTGTTGTGCTG
TCTCATCATTTTGGCATTAATTAATAATACGACTCACTATAGGGGCCGCCACCATGCACGGCCTGCAGGA
CGACCCTGATCTGCAGGCCCTGCTGAAGGGCAGCCAGCTGCTGAAAGTGAAGTCCAGCAGCTGGCGGCGG
GAAAGATTCTACAAGCTGCAAGAGGACTGCAAGACCATCTGGCAGGAGTCTAGAAAGGTGATGCGCTCCC
CAGAAAGCCAACTGTTCAGCATCGAGGACATCCAGGAGGTGCGGATGGGCCACAGAACAGAGGGACTGGA
AAAGTTCGCCAGAGATATCCCCGAGGATAGATGTTTTAGCATTGTGTTCAAGGACCAGCGGAACACCCTG
GACCTGATCGCCCCTAGCCCTGCTGATGCCCAGCATTGGGTCCAGGGCCTCAGAAAGATCATCCACCACA
GCGGCTCTATGGACCAGAGACAGAAACTGCAGACCGGTGCTAGAGCATCTGTTCTGTCTGGCGGAGCACA
GCAGGCCGCTGCTGATACAGGCCACTCTAATCAGGTGTCCCAGAACTACAGCCCCACCTCCATCCTGGAC
ATCAGACAGGGCCCCAAAGAGCCCTTCCGGGACTACGTGGACAGATTCTACAAGACCCTGAGAGCCGAGC
AGGCCAGCCAAGAAGTGAAGAACTGGATGACCGAGACACTGCTGGTGCAGAACGCCAATCCTGACTGCAA
GACCATCCTGAAGGCTCTGGGACCTGCCGCCACACTGGAAGAGATGATGACAGCCTGTCAAGGCGTTGGC
GGCCCTGGACACAAAGCTAGAGTTCTGGCCGAGGCCATGAGCCAAGTGACCAACTCCGCTACCATCATGG
GAGGATCCGGCGGCAGAATGAAGCAGCTGGAAGATAAGGTGGAAGAACTGCTGAGCAAGAACTACCACCT
GGAAAACGAGGTGGCCCGGCTGAAGAAGCTCGTTGGAGAAAGAGGTGGCAGCGGCGGAGTTTCTGGATGG
CGGCTGTTCAAGAAGATCAGCGGCGGTTCCGGACCTGCTGCCAAAAGAGTGAAACTGGACTCCGGACTGC
AACTGCCTCCACTGGAAAGACTGACACTGGGAGCTGCCCCAGCCGCCAAGAAGAAAAAGCTGGACTACAA
GGACGACGACGACAAGGGCGGAGCTAGCTCTAAGACAATCGTGCTGTCTGTGGGCGAAGCCACCAGAACA
CTGACCGAGATCCAGAGCACAGCCGACAGACAGATCTTCGAGGAAAAAGTGGGCCCTCTCGTGGGCAGAC
TGAGACTGACAGCTTCCCTGAGACAGAACGGCGCCAAGACCGCCTACAGAGTGAACCTGAAGCTGGACCA
GGCCGACGTGGTGGATTCTGGCCTTCCTAAAGTGCGGTACACCCAAGTGTGGTCCCACGACGTGACCATC
GTGGCCAATTCTACCGAGGCCAGCAGAAAGAGCCTGTACGACCTGACCAAGAGCCTGGTGGCCACAAGCC
AGGTGGAAGATCTGGTCGTGAACCTGGTGCCTCTCGGACGTGGCGGCAGCGCTGGCGGACTCCAGAGCAG
ACCTGAACCTACAGCTCCACCAGAGGAATCCTTCCGCAGCGGCGTGGAAACCACAACACCTCCACAGAAG
CAAGAGCCCATCGACAAAGAGCTGTACCCTCTGACCAGCCTGAGAAGCCTGTTCGGCAACGATCCCAGCA
GCCAGTAAAACGCGTAAATGATTGCAGATCCACTAGTTCTAGAGCTCGCTGATCAGCCTCGACTGTGCCT
TCTAGTTGCCAGCCATCTGTTGTTTGCCCCTCCCCCGTGCCTTCCTTGACCCTGGAAGGTGCCACTCCCA
CTGTCCTTTCCTAATAAAATGAGGAAATTGCATCGCATTGTCTGAGTAGGTGTCATTCTATTCTGGGGGG
TGGGGTGGGGCAGGACAGCAAGGGGGAGGATTGGGAAGACAATAGCAGGCATGCTGGGGATGCGGTGGGC
TCTATGGCTTCTGAGGCGGAAAGAACCAGCTGGGGCTCGAGATCCACTAGTTCTAGCCTCGAGGCTAGAG
CGGCCGCCACTGGCCGTCGTTTTACAACGTCGTGACTGGGAAAACCCTGGCGTTACCCAACTTAATCGCC
TTGCAGCACATCCCCCTTTCGCCAGCTGGCGTAATAGCGAAGAGGCCCGCACCGATCGCCCTTCCCAACA
GTTGCGCAGCCTGAATGGCGAATGGAAATTGTAAGCGTTAATATTTTGTTAAAATTCGCGTTAAATTTTT
GTTAAATCAGCTCATTTTTTAACCAATAGGCCGAAATCGGCAAAATCCCTTATAAATCAAAAGAATAGAC
CGAGATAGGGT
[37 nt withheld, positions 5122-5158]
AAAGAACGTGGACTCCAACGTCAAAGG
[49 nt withheld, positions 5186-5234]
T
[91 nt withheld, positions 5236-5326]
G
[124 nt withheld, positions 5328-5451]
CAGGTGGCACTTTTCGGGGAAATGTGCGCGGAACCCCTATTTGTTTATTTTTCTAAATACATTCAAATAT
GTATCCGCTCATGAGACAATAACCCTGATAAATGCTTCAATAATATTGAAAAAGGAAGAGTATGAGTATT
CAACATTTCCGTGTCGCCCTTATTCCCTTTTTTGCGGCATTTTGCCTTCCTGTTTTTGCTCACCCAGAAA
CGCTGGTGAAAGTAAAAGATGCTGAAGATCAGTTGGGTGCACGAGTGGGTTACATCGAACTGGATCTCAA
CAGCGGTAAGATCCTTGAGAGTTTTCGCCCCGAAGAACGTTTTCCAATGATGAGCACTTTTAAAGTTCTG
CTATGTGGCGCGGTATTATCCCGTATTGACGCCGGGCAAGAGCAACTCGGTCGCCGCATACACTATTCTC
AGAATGACTTGGTTGAGTACTCACCAGTCACAGAAAAGCATCTTACGGATGGCATGACAGTAAGAGAATT
ATGCAGTGCTGCCATAACCATGAGTGATAACACTGCGGCCAACTTACTTCTGACAACGATCGGAGGACCG
AAGGAGCTAACCGCTTTTTTGCACAACATGGGGGATCATGTAACTCGCCTTGATCGTTGGGAACCGGAGC
TGAATGAAGCCATACCAAACGACGAGCGTGACACCACGATGCCT
Features (pLannotate 1.2.2; 22 found; start..end, strand, type, name):
    489..1077    +  rep_origin     ori: high-copy-number ColE1/pMB1/pBR322/pUC origin of replication
   1260..1352    +  CDS            lacI (fragment): lac repressor; lacI; The lac repressor binds to the lac operator to inhibit transcription in E. coli. This inhibition can be relieved by adding lactose or isopropyl-β-D-thiogalactopyranoside (IPTG).
   1365..1386    +  protein_bind   CAP binding site: CAP binding activates transcription in the presence of cAMP. E. coli catabolite activator protein
   1401..1431    +  promoter       lac promoter: promoter for the E. coli lac operon
   1439..1455    +  protein_bind   lac operator: The lac repressor binds to the lac operator to inhibit transcription in E. coli. This inhibition can be relieved by adding lactose or isopropyl-β-D-thiogalactopyranoside (IPTG). lac repressor encoded by lacI
   1503..1882    +  enhancer       CMV enhancer: human cytomegalovirus immediate early enhancer
   1883..2086    +  promoter       CMV promoter: human cytomegalovirus (CMV) immediate early promoter
   2198..2770    +  intron         β-globin intron: intron from rabbit β-globin gene
   2825..2843    +  promoter       T7 promoter: promoter for bacteriophage T7 RNA polymerase
   2851..3252    +  CDS            Plcd1 (fragment): PLCD1_RAT - Experimental evidence at protein level: Swiss-Prot protein existence level 1. The production of the second messenger molecules diacylglycerol (DAG) and inositol 1,4,5-trisphosphate (IP3) is mediated by activated phosphatidylinositol-specific phospholipase C enzymes (PubMed:16000311). Essential for trophoblast and placental development (By similarity). Binds phosphatidylinositol 4,5-bisphosphate (By similarity). From Rattus norvegicus (Rat).
   3319..3639    +  CDS            gag (fragment): GAG_HV1W2 - Experimental evidence at protein level: Swiss-Prot protein existence level 1. p6-gag: Plays a role in budding of the assembled particle by interacting with the host class E VPS proteins TSG101 and PDCD6IP/AIP1. From Human immunodeficiency virus type 1 group M subtype B (isolate WMJ22) (HIV-1).
   3655..3753    +  CDS            GCN4 (fragment): GCN4_YEAST - Also known as AAS101 From Saccharomyces cerevisiae (strain ATCC 204508 / S288c) (Baker's yeast).
   3916..3936    +  CDS            FLAG (fragment): FLAG® epitope tag, followed by an enterokinase cleavage site
   3949..4311    +  CDS            COAT_BPPP7: Experimental evidence at protein level: Swiss-Prot protein existence level 1. Forms the phage shell; binds to the phage RNA. From Pseudomonas phage PP7 (Bacteriophage PP7).
   4333..4485    +  CDS            gag (fragment): GAG_HV1U4 - Experimental evidence at protein level: Swiss-Prot protein existence level 1. [p6-gag]: Plays a role in budding of the assembled particle by interacting with the host class E VPS proteins TSG101 and PDCD6IP/AIP1. From Human immunodeficiency virus type 1 group M subtype A (isolate U455) (HIV-1).
   4507..4525    -  misc_feature   MCS (fragment): pBluescript multiple cloning site
   4543..4767    +  polyA_signal   bGH poly(A) signal: bovine growth hormone polyadenylation signal
   4771..4792    +  promoter       SV40 promoter (fragment): SV40 enhancer and early promoter
   4838..4992    +  CDS            lacZα (fragment): LacZα fragment of β-galactosidase; lacZ fragment
   5023..5451    -  rep_origin     f1 ori (sequence partly withheld): f1 bacteriophage origin of replication; arrow indicates direction of (+) strand synthesis
   5478..5582    +  promoter       AmpR promoter: bla
   5583..318     +  CDS            AmpR (across the origin): β-lactamase; bla; confers resistance to ampicillin, carbenicillin, and related antibiotics
