[The description below was written by a language model from this plasmid's Addgene catalogue record and pLannotate feature annotations shown in this document.]
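Description:
pCMV_miniENVLPE is a 6.1 kb mammalian expression plasmid built on a pBluescript backbone and intended for producing "miniENVLPE" particles, a minimized form of the engineered nucleocytosolic vehicles for loading of programmable editors. It is propagated in E. coli at high copy number from a ColE1/pUC-type origin and selected with ampicillin through the bla gene. Backbone remnants include an f1 phage origin, lac promoter/operator elements, and fragments of lacI and lacZα, none of which contribute to mammalian expression.

The expression cassette is driven by the human CMV immediate-early enhancer and promoter, followed by a rabbit β-globin intron that generally improves transcript processing and expression, and it ends with a bovine growth hormone polyadenylation signal. A T7 promoter sits just upstream of the coding region. The synthetic open reading frame appears from the annotations to be a modular fusion. It begins with a fragment of rat phospholipase C δ1, probably the phosphatidylinositol 4,5-bisphosphate-binding portion that would direct the protein to the plasma membrane. This is followed by an HIV-1 Gag fragment, a segment of yeast GCN4 (likely its coiled-coil oligomerization motif), a FLAG epitope, the PP7 bacteriophage coat protein, and a second HIV-1 Gag fragment annotated as p6, which recruits host ESCRT factors such as TSG101 and ALIX for budding. The PP7 coat protein binds its cognate RNA hairpin, so it plausibly serves to recruit aptamer-tagged guide RNAs and their associated editor complexes into budding particles, although the record does not spell out this mechanism or the exact domain boundaries. The plasmid would typically be transfected into producer cells, presumably together with cargo and envelope constructs not described here.
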