Addgene plasmid #232431: pCMV_miniENVLPE
Purpose: Expression plasmid to produce miniENVLPE particles
Depositing lab: Gil Westmeyer. Depositing organization: Helmholtz Munich. Publication: Engineered nucleocytosolic vehicles for loading of programmable editors. Geilenkeuser J, Armbrust N, Steinmassl E, Du SW, Schmidt S, Binder EMH, Li Y, Warsing NW, Wendel SV, von der Linde F, Schiele EM, Niu X, Stroppel L, Berezin O, Santl TH, Orschmann T, Nelson K, Gruber C, Palczewska G, Menezes CR, Risaliti E, Engfer ZJ, Koleci N, Schmidts A, Geerlof A, Palczewski K, Westmeyer GG, Truong DJ. Cell. 2025 May 15;188(10):2637-2655.e31. doi: 10.1016/j.cell.2025.03.015. Epub 2025 Apr 9. PubMed 40209705.
Backbone
  Vector backbone: pBlueScript
  Vector type: Mammalian Expression
Growth in bacteria
  Bacterial resistance: Ampicillin, 100 μg/mL
  Growth temperature: 37°C
  Growth strain: NEB Stable
  Copy number: High Copy
Gene/Insert
  Gene/Insert name: miniENVLPE
  Species: Synthetic; Multiple
Terms and licenses: Academic/Nonprofit Terms; Industry Terms: Not Available to Industry
Depositor comments: HELMHOLTZ MUNICH has filed a patent (PCT/EP2025/053730) disclosing the capabilities of Material, and retains ownership rights to pCMV_miniENVLPE Material. Recipient agrees not to file for any intellectual property protection for Material. Please note that any use of the Material or the HELMHOLTZ MUNICH Information for any commercial purpose - or by, on behalf of or in collaboration with any for-profit entity - requires a license from HELMHOLTZ MUNICH. To obtain such a license, please contact HELMHOLTZ MUNICH by directing your request to:
How to cite: pCMV_miniENVLPE was a gift from Gil Westmeyer (Addgene plasmid # 232431 ; http://n2t.net/addgene:232431 ; RRID:Addgene_232431)
